Addgene plasmid #89654: Lenti-sgNT3/Cre
Purpose: Expresses a non-targeting gRNA and Cre-recombinase
Depositing lab: Monte Winslow. Depositing organization: Stanford University. Publication: A quantitative and multiplexed approach to uncover the fitness landscape of tumor suppression in vivo. Rogers ZN, McFarland CD, Winters IP, Naranjo S, Chuang CH, Petrov D, Winslow MM. Nat Methods. 2017 May 22. doi: 10.1038/nmeth.4297. PubMed 28530655.
Backbone
  Vector backbone: pLL3.3
  Backbone size w/o insert (bp): 7741
  Vector type: Mammalian Expression, Lentiviral, Cre/Lox
Growth in bacteria
  Bacterial resistance: Ampicillin, 100 μg/mL
  Growth temperature: 37°C
  Growth strain: NEB Stable
  Copy number: High Copy
Gene/Insert
  Gene/Insert name: non-targeting gRNA
  gRNA/shRNA sequence: CCGCGCCGTTAGGGAACGAG
  Species: M. musculus (mouse)
Terms and licenses: Academic/Nonprofit Terms; Industry Terms: Not Available to Industry
Depositor comments: Annotated sequence at https://benchling.com/s/seq-NJsXmlVdwHd4DoL2mjWi To view Winslow Lab vector sequences on Benchling, please visit https://benchling.com/winslowlab/f_/rgXCLH0mq9-winslow-lab-public-vectors-and-sequences/?sort=name
How to cite: Lenti-sgNT3/Cre was a gift from Monte Winslow (Addgene plasmid # 89654 ; http://n2t.net/addgene:89654 ; RRID:Addgene_89654)
