[The description below was written by a language model from this plasmid's Addgene catalogue record and pLannotate feature annotations shown in this document.]
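Description:
Lenti-sgNT3/Cre is an HIV-1-based lentiviral transfer plasmid built on the pLL3.3 backbone that co-delivers a non-targeting CRISPR guide RNA and Cre recombinase to mammalian cells. It is propagated in E. coli through a high-copy ColE1/pUC-type origin and selected with ampicillin via the β-lactamase gene and its native promoter. The sequenced record is about 7.8 kb.

The viral portion begins with a CMV enhancer/promoter fused to a truncated 5' LTR, an arrangement that drives production of the genomic RNA in packaging cells. It is followed by the Ψ packaging signal with a short gag fragment, the Rev response element for Rev-dependent nuclear export, and the cPPT/CTS element that aids nuclear import of the reverse-transcribed genome. Two independent expression units sit within this framework. A human U6 RNA polymerase III promoter transcribes the non-targeting spacer joined to the Streptococcus pyogenes Cas9 guide scaffold, and a mouse PGK promoter drives Cre, which recombines loxP sites. A WPRE downstream of Cre enhances transcript stability and expression, and a nef-derived fragment precedes the truncated 3' LTR that closes the cassette.

No Cas9 is encoded, so the guide only functions in cells or animals that supply Cas9 separately. The associated publication concerns quantitative, multiplexed analysis of tumor suppressor function in vivo. In that setting a Cre-expressing vector would be expected to recombine floxed alleles in transduced mouse cells, although the record does not describe this use. The non-targeting guide, listed under mouse as species, presumably serves as an inert negative control alongside sibling vectors carrying gene-targeting guides.
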