Features (pLannotate 1.2.2; 21 found; start..end, strand, type, name):
     23..75      -  misc_feature   bom (fragment): basis of mobility region from pBR322
    230..609     +  enhancer       CMV enhancer: human cytomegalovirus immediate early enhancer
    610..809     +  promoter       CMV promoter: human cytomegalovirus (CMV) immediate early promoter
    827..1007    +  LTR            5' LTR (truncated): truncated 5' long terminal repeat (LTR) from HIV-1
   1054..1179    +  misc_feature   HIV-1 Ψ: packaging signal of human immunodeficiency virus type 1
   1163..1501    +  CDS            HIV-1 gag (fragment): gag protein from human immunodeficiency virus 1; gag
   1676..1909    +  misc_feature   RRE: The Rev response element (RRE) of HIV-1 allows for Rev-dependent mRNA export from the nucleus to the cytoplasm.
   2286..2386    +  CDS            Rev (fragment): human immunodeficiency virus 1 (HIV-1) Rev protein; rev; enhances nuclear export of unspliced and incompletely spliced viral mRNAs
   2436..2553    +  misc_feature   cPPT/CTS: central polypurine tract and central termination sequence of HIV-1
   2635..2875    +  promoter       U6 promoter: RNA polymerase III promoter for human U6 snRNA
   2905..2980    +  misc_RNA       gRNA scaffold: guide RNA scaffold for the Streptococcus pyogenes CRISPR/Cas9 system
   3033..3525    +  promoter       PGK promoter: mouse phosphoglycerate kinase 1 promoter
   3555..4585    +  CDS            Cre (fragment): site-specific recombinase Cre is a site-specific recombinase from bacteriophage P1. Recombination occurs at loxP sequences.
   4618..4641    +  misc_feature   MCS (fragment): pBluescript multiple cloning site
   4641..5229    +  misc_feature   WPRE: woodchuck hepatitis virus posttranscriptional regulatory element
   5230..5249    +  misc_feature   MCS (fragment): pBluescript multiple cloning site
   5251..5751    +  CDS            nef (fragment): NEF_HV1LA - Experimental evidence at protein level: Swiss-Prot protein existence level 1. Extracellular Nef protein targets CD4(+) T-lymphocytes for apoptosis by interacting with CXCR4 surface receptors. From Human immunodeficiency virus type 1 group M subtype B (isolate Lai) (HIV-1).
   5758..5938    +  LTR            5' LTR (truncated): truncated 5' long terminal repeat (LTR) from HIV-1
   6000..6588    -  rep_origin     ori: high-copy-number ColE1/pMB1/pBR322/pUC origin of replication
   6759..7619    -  CDS            AmpR: β-lactamase; bla; confers resistance to ampicillin, carbenicillin, and related antibiotics
   7620..7724    -  promoter       AmpR promoter: bla
>Addgene plasmid #89654 | Lenti-sgNT3/Cre | addgene full sequence | sequence record 180659 | Addgene NGS Result
ATCGGGAGATCTCCCGATCCCCTATGGTGCACTCTCAGTACAATCTGCTCTGATGCCGCATAGTTAAGCC
AGTATCTGCTCCCTGCTTGTGTGTTGGAGGTCGCTGAGTAGTGCGCGAGCAAAATTTAAGCTACAACAAG
GCAAGGCTTGACCGACAATTGCATGAAGAATCTGCTTAGGGTTAGGCGTTTTGCGCTGCTTCGCGATGTA
CGGGCCAGATATACGCGTTGACATTGATTATTGACTAGTTATTAATAGTAATCAATTACGGGGTCATTAG
TTCATAGCCCATATATGGAGTTCCGCGTTACATAACTTACGGTAAATGGCCCGCCTGGCTGACCGCCCAA
CGACCCCCGCCCATTGACGTCAATAATGACGTATGTTCCCATAGTAACGCCAATAGGGACTTTCCATTGA
CGTCAATGGGTGGAGTATTTACGGTAAACTGCCCACTTGGCAGTACATCAAGTGTATCATATGCCAAGTA
CGCCCCCTATTGACGTCAATGACGGTAAATGGCCCGCCTGGCATTATGCCCAGTACATGACCTTATGGGA
CTTTCCTACTTGGCAGTACATCTACGTATTAGTCATCGCTATTACCATGGTGATGCGGTTTTGGCAGTAC
ATCAATGGGCGTGGATAGCGGTTTGACTCACGGGGATTTCCAAGTCTCCACCCCATTGACGTCAATGGGA
GTTTGTTTTGGCACCAAAATCAACGGGACTTTCCAAAATGTCGTAACAACTCCGCCCCATTGACGCAAAT
GGGCGGTAGGCGTGTACGGTGGGAGGTCTATATAAGCAGCGCGTTTTGCCTGTACTGGGTCTCTCTGGTT
AGACCAGATCTGAGCCTGGGAGCTCTCTGGCTAACTAGGGAACCCACTGCTTAAGCCTCAATAAAGCTTG
CCTTGAGTGCTTCAAGTAGTGTGTGCCCGTCTGTTGTGTGACTCTGGTAACTAGAGATCCCTCAGACCCT
TTTAGTCAGTGTGGAAAATCTCTAGCAGTGGCGCCCGAACAGGGACTTGAAAGCGAAAGGGAAACCAGAG
GAGCTCTCTCGACGCAGGACTCGGCTTGCTGAAGCGCGCACGGCAAGAGGCGAGGGGCGGCGACTGGTGA
GTACGCCAAAAATTTTGACTAGCGGAGGCTAGAAGGAGAGAGATGGGTGCGAGAGCGTCAGTATTAAGCG
GGGGAGAATTAGATCGCGATGGGAAAAAATTCGGTTAAGGCCAGGGGGAAAGAAAAAATATAAATTAAAA
CATATAGTATGGGCAAGCAGGGAGCTAGAACGATTCGCAGTTAATCCTGGCCTGTTAGAAACATCAGAAG
GCTGTAGACAAATACTGGGACAGCTACAACCATCCCTTCAGACAGGATCAGAAGAACTTAGATCATTATA
TAATACAGTAGCAACCCTCTATTGTGTGCATCAAAGGATAGAGATAAAAGACACCAAGGAAGCTTTAGAC
AAGATAGAGGAAGAGCAAAACAAAAGTAAGACCACCGCACAGCAAGCGGCCGGCCGCTGATCTTCAGACC
TGGAGGAGGAGATATGAGGGACAATTGGAGAAGTGAATTATATAAATATAAAGTAGTAAAAATTGAACCA
TTAGGAGTAGCACCCACCAAGGCAAAGAGAAGAGTGGTGCAGAGAGAAAAAAGAGCAGTGGGAATAGGAG
CTTTGTTCCTTGGGTTCTTGGGAGCAGCAGGAAGCACTATGGGCGCAGCGTCAATGACGCTGACGGTACA
GGCCAGACAATTATTGTCTGGTATAGTGCAGCAGCAGAACAATTTGCTGAGGGCTATTGAGGCGCAACAG
CATCTGTTGCAACTCACAGTCTGGGGCATCAAGCAGCTCCAGGCAAGAATCCTGGCTGTGGAAAGATACC
TAAAGGATCAACAGCTCCTGGGGATTTGGGGTTGCTCTGGAAAACTCATTTGCACCACTGCTGTGCCTTG
GAATGCTAGTTGGAGTAATAAATCTCTGGAACAGATTTGGAATCACACGACCTGGATGGAGTGGGACAGA
GAAATTAACAATTACACAAGCTTAATACACTCCTTAATTGAAGAATCGCAAAACCAGCAAGAAAAGAATG
AACAAGAATTATTGGAATTAGATAAATGGGCAAGTTTGTGGAATTGGTTTAACATAACAAATTGGCTGTG
GTATATAAAATTATTCATAATGATAGTAGGAGGCTTGGTAGGTTTAAGAATAGTTTTTGCTGTACTTTCT
ATAGTGAATAGAGTTAGGCAGGGATATTCACCATTATCGTTTCAGACCCACCTCCCAACCCCGAGGGGAC
CCGACAGGCCCGAAGGAATAGAAGAAGAAGGTGGAGAGAGAGACAGAGACAGATCCATTCGATTAGTGAA
CGGATCGGCACTGCGTGCGCCAATTCTGCAGACAAATGGCAGTATTCATCCACAATTTTAAAAGAAAAGG
GGGGATTGGGGGGTACAGTGCAGGGGAAAGAATAGTAGACATAATAGCAACAGACATACAAACTAAAGAA
TTACAAAAACAAATTACAAAAATTCAAAATTTTCGGGTTTATTACAGGGACAGCAGAGATCCAGTTTGGT
TAGTACCGGGCCCGCTCTAGCCCTGCAGGAACTGTTTAAACTGTGAGGGCCTATTTCCCATGATTCCTTC
ATATTTGCATATACGATACAAGGCTGTTAGAGAGATAATTGGAATTAATTTGACTGTAAACACAAAGATA
TTAGTACAAAATACGTGACGTAGAAAGTAATAATTTCTTGGGTAGTTTGCAGTTTTAAAATTATGTTTTA
AAATGGACTATCATATGCTTACCGTAACTTGAAAGTATTTCGATTTCTTGGCTTTATATATCTTGTGGAA
AGGACCAAACACCGCCGCGCCGTTAGGGAACGAGGTTTTAGAGCTAGAAATAGCAAGTTAAAATAAGGCT
AGTCCGTTATCAACTTGAAAAAGTGGCACCGAGTCGGTGCTTTTTTGTTTGGCGCGCCTATGGCTTAATT
AACATGGCGGCCGCATTCTACCGGGTAGGGGAGGCGCTTTTCCCAAGGCAGTCTGGAGCATGCGCTTTAG
CAGCCCCGCTGGGCACTTGGCGCTACACAAGTGGCCTCTGGCCTCGCACACATTCCACATCCACCGGTAG
GCGCCAACCGGCTCCGTTCTTTGGTGGCCCCTTCGCGCCACCTTCTACTCCTCCCCTAGTCAGGAAGTTC
CCCCCCGCCCCGCAGCTCGCGTCGTGCAGGACGTGACAAATGGAAGTAGCACGTCTCACTAGTCTCGTGC
AGATGGACAGCACCGCTGAGCAATGGAAGCGGGTAGGCCTTTGGGGCAGCGGCCAATAGCAGCTTTGCTC
CTTCGCTTTCTGGGCTCAGAGGCTGGGAAGGGGTGGGTCCGGGGGCGGGCTCAGGGGCGGGCTCAGGGGC
GGGGCGGGCGCCCGAAGGTCCTCCGGAGGCCCGGCATTCTGCACGCTTCAAAAGCGCACGTCTGCCGCGC
TGTTCTCCTCTTCCTCATCTCCGGGACCCGGGATGCCCAAGAAGAAGAGGAAGGTGTCCAATTTACTGAC
CGTACACCAAAATTTGCCTGCATTACCGGTCGATGCAACGAGTGATGAGGTTCGCAAGAACCTGATGGAC
ATGTTCAGGGATCGCCAGGCGTTTTCTGAGCATACCTGGAAAATGCTTCTGTCCGTTTGCCGGTCGTGGG
CGGCATGGTGCAAGTTGAATAACCGGAAATGGTTTCCCGCAGAACCTGAAGATGTTCGCGATTATCTTCT
ATATCTTCAGGCGCGCGGTCTGGCAGTAAAAACTATCCAGCAACATTTGGGCCAGCTAAACATGCTTCAT
CGTCGGTCCGGGCTGCCACGACCAAGTGACAGCAATGCTGTTTCACTGGTTATGCGGCGGATCCGAAAAG
AAAACGTTGATGCCGGTGAACGTGCAAAACAGGCTCTAGCGTTCGAACGCACTGATTTCGACCAGGTTCG
TTCACTCATGGAAAATAGCGATCGCTGCCAGGATATACGTAATCTGGCATTTCTGGGGATTGCTTATAAC
ACCCTGTTACGTATAGCCGAAATTGCCAGGATCAGGGTTAAAGATATCTCACGTACTGACGGTGGGAGAA
TGTTAATCCATATTGGCAGAACGAAAACGCTGGTTAGCACCGCAGGTGTAGAGAAGGCACTTAGCCTGGG
GGTAACTAAACTGGTCGAGCGATGGATTTCCGTCTCTGGTGTAGCTGATGATCCGAATAACTACCTGTTT
TGCCGGGTCAGAAAAAATGGTGTTGCCGCGCCATCTGCCACCAGCCAGCTATCAACTCGCGCCCTGGAAG
GGATTTTTGAAGCAACTCATCGATTGATTTACGGCGCTAAGGATGACTCTGGTCAGAGATACCTGGCCTG
GTCTGGACACAGTGCCCGTGTCGGAGCCGCGCGAGATATGGCCCGCGCTGGAGTTTCAATACCGGAGATC
ATGCAAGCTGGTGGCTGGACCAATGTAAATATTGTCATGAACTATATCCGTAACCTGGATAGTGAAACAG
GGGCAATGGTGCGCCTGCTGGAAGATGGCGATTAGCCATGTTTAAGGGTTCCGGTTCCACTAGGTACAAT
TCGATATCAAGCTTATCGATAATCAACCTCTGGATTACAAAATTTGTGAAAGATTGACTGGTATTCTTAA
CTATGTTGCTCCTTTTACGCTATGTGGATACGCTGCTTTAATGCCTTTGTATCATGCTATTGCTTCCCGT
ATGGCTTTCATTTTCTCCTCCTTGTATAAATCCTGGTTGCTGTCTCTTTATGAGGAGTTGTGGCCCGTTG
TCAGGCAACGTGGCGTGGTGTGCACTGTGTTTGCTGACGCAACCCCCACTGGTTGGGGCATTGCCACCAC
CTGTCAGCTCCTTTCCGGGACTTTCGCTTTCCCCCTCCCTATTGCCACGGCGGAACTCATCGCCGCCTGC
CTTGCCCGCTGCTGGACAGGGGCTCGGCTGTTGGGCACTGACAATTCCGTGGTGTTGTCGGGGAAATCAT
CGTCCTTTCCTTGGCTGCTCGCCTGTGTTGCCACCTGGATTCTGCGCGGGACGTCCTTCTGCTACGTCCC
TTCGGCCCTCAATCCAGCGGACCTTCCTTCCCGCGGCCTGCTGCCGGCTCTGCGGCCTCTTCCGCGTCTT
CGCCTTCGCCCTCAGACGAGTCGGATCTCCCTTTGGGCCGCCTCCCCGCATCGATACCGTCGACCTCGAT
CGAGACCTAGAAAAACATGGAGCAATCACAAGTAGCAATACAGCAGCTACCAATGCTGATTGTGCCTGGC
TAGAAGCACAAGAGGAGGAGGAGGTGGGTTTTCCAGTCACACCTCAGGTACCTTTAAGACCAATGACTTA
CAAGGCAGCTGTAGATCTTAGCCACTTTTTAAAAGAAAAGGGGGGACTGGAAGGGCTAATTCACTCCCAA
CGAAGACAAGATATCCTTGATCTGTGGATCTACCACACACAAGGCTACTTCCCTGATTGGCAGAACTACA
CACCAGGGCCAGGGATCAGATATCCACTGACCTTTGGATGGTGCTACAAGCTAGTACCAGTTGAGCAAGA
GAAGGTAGAAGAAGCCAATGAAGGAGAGAACACCCGCTTGTTACACCCTGTGAGCCTGCATGGGATGGAT
GACCCGGAGAGAGAAGTATTAGAGTGGAGGTTTGACAGCCGCCTAGCATTTCATCACATGGCCCGAGAGC
TGCATCCGGACTGTACTGGGTCTCTCTGGTTAGACCAGATCTGAGCCTGGGAGCTCTCTGGCTAACTAGG
GAACCCACTGCTTAAGCCTCAATAAAGCTTGCCTTGAGTGCTTCAAGTAGTGTGTGCCCGTCTGTTGTGT
GACTCTGGTAACTAGAGATCCCTCAGACCCTTTTAGTCAGTGTGGAAAATCTCTAGCAGCATGTGAGCAA
AAGGCCAGCAAAAGGCCAGGAACCGTAAAAAGGCCGCGTTGCTGGCGTTTTTCCATAGGCTCCGCCCCCC
TGACGAGCATCACAAAAATCGACGCTCAAGTCAGAGGTGGCGAAACCCGACAGGACTATAAAGATACCAG
GCGTTTCCCCCTGGAAGCTCCCTCGTGCGCTCTCCTGTTCCGACCCTGCCGCTTACCGGATACCTGTCCG
CCTTTCTCCCTTCGGGAAGCGTGGCGCTTTCTCATAGCTCACGCTGTAGGTATCTCAGTTCGGTGTAGGT
CGTTCGCTCCAAGCTGGGCTGTGTGCACGAACCCCCCGTTCAGCCCGACCGCTGCGCCTTATCCGGTAAC
TATCGTCTTGAGTCCAACCCGGTAAGACACGACTTATCGCCACTGGCAGCAGCCACTGGTAACAGGATTA
GCAGAGCGAGGTATGTAGGCGGTGCTACAGAGTTCTTGAAGTGGTGGCCTAACTACGGCTACACTAGAAG
AACAGTATTTGGTATCTGCGCTCTGCTGAAGCCAGTTACCTTCGGAAAAAGAGTTGGTAGCTCTTGATCC
GGCAAACAAACCACCGCTGGTAGCGGTGGTTTTTTTGTTTGCAAGCAGCAGATTACGCGCAGAAAAAAAG
GATCTCAAGAAGATCCTTTGATCTTTTCTACGGGGTCTGACGCTCAGTGGAACGAAAACTCACGTTAAGG
GATTTTGGTCATGAGATTATCAAAAAGGATCTTCACCTAGATCCTTTTAAATTAAAAATGAAGTTTTAAA
TCAATCTAAAGTATATATGAGTAAACTTGGTCTGACAGTTACCAATGCTTAATCAGTGAGGCACCTATCT
CAGCGATCTGTCTATTTCGTTCATCCATAGTTGCCTGACTCCCCGTCGTGTAGATAACTACGATACGGGA
GGGCTTACCATCTGGCCCCAGTGCTGCAATGATACCGCGAGACCCACGCTCACCGGCTCCAGATTTATCA
GCAATAAACCAGCCAGCCGGAAGGGCCGAGCGCAGAAGTGGTCCTGCAACTTTATCCGCCTCCATCCAGT
CTATTAATTGTTGCCGGGAAGCTAGAGTAAGTAGTTCGCCAGTTAATAGTTTGCGCAACGTTGTTGCCAT
TGCTACAGGCATCGTGGTGTCACGCTCGTCGTTTGGTATGGCTTCATTCAGCTCCGGTTCCCAACGATCA
AGGCGAGTTACATGATCCCCCATGTTGTGCAAAAAAGCGGTTAGCTCCTTCGGTCCTCCGATCGTTGTCA
GAAGTAAGTTGGCCGCAGTGTTATCACTCATGGTTATGGCAGCACTGCATAATTCTCTTACTGTCATGCC
ATCCGTAAGATGCTTTTCTGTGACTGGTGAGTACTCAACCAAGTCATTCTGAGAATAGTGTATGCGGCGA
CCGAGTTGCTCTTGCCCGGCGTCAATACGGGATAATACCGCGCCACATAGCAGAACTTTAAAAGTGCTCA
TCATTGGAAAACGTTCTTCGGGGCGAAAACTCTCAAGGATCTTACCGCTGTTGAGATCCAGTTCGATGTA
ACCCACTCGTGCACCCAACTGATCTTCAGCATCTTTTACTTTCACCAGCGTTTCTGGGTGAGCAAAAACA
GGAAGGCAAAATGCCGCAAAAAAGGGAATAAGGGCGACACGGAAATGTTGAATACTCATACTCTTCCTTT
TTCAATATTATTGAAGCATTTATCAGGGTTATTGTCTCATGAGCGGATACATATTTGAATGTATTTAGAA
AAATAAACAAATAGGGGTTCCGCGCACATTTCCCCGAAAAGTGCCACCTGACGTCGACGG
